Addgene plasmid #38074: pFRT/TO/HIS/FLAG/HA-API5
Depositing lab: Markus Landthaler. Depositing organization: Max-Delbrueck-Centrum fuer Molekulare Medizin (MDC). Publication: The mRNA-Bound Proteome and Its Global Occupancy Profile on Protein-Coding Transcripts. Baltz AG, Munschauer M, Schwanhausser B, Vasile A, Murakawa Y, Schueler M, Youngs N, Penfold-Brown D, Drew K, Milek M, Wyler E, Bonneau R, Selbach M, Dieterich C, Landthaler M. Mol Cell. 2012 Jun 8;46(5):674-90. 10.1016/j.molcel.2012.05.021 PubMed 22681889.
Backbone
  Vector backbone: pFRT/TO/HIS/FLAG/HA-DEST
  Backbone size w/o insert (bp): 5496
  Total vector size (bp): 7011
  Vector type: Mammalian Expression
  Selectable markers: Hygromycin
Growth in bacteria
  Bacterial resistance: Ampicillin, 100 μg/mL
  Growth temperature: 37°C
  Growth strain: DH5alpha
  Copy number: Unknown
Gene/Insert
  Gene/Insert name: API5 apoptosis inhibitor 5 (alt name: AAC11; AAC-11)
  Species: H. sapiens (human)
  Insert size (bp): 1515
  GenBank ID: NM_006595.3
  Entrez Gene: API5 (a.k.a. AAC-11, AAC11)
  Tag / fusion protein: HIS/FLAG/HA (N terminal on backbone)
  Cloning method: Gateway Cloning
  Sequencing primers: 5′ CMV; 3′ BGH
Terms and licenses: Academic/Nonprofit Terms; Industry Terms: Not Available to Industry
How to cite: pFRT/TO/HIS/FLAG/HA-API5 was a gift from Markus Landthaler (Addgene plasmid # 38074 ; http://n2t.net/addgene:38074 ; RRID:Addgene_38074)
