[The description below was written by a language model from this plasmid's Addgene catalogue record and pLannotate feature annotations shown in this document.]
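Description:
pFRT/TO/HIS/FLAG/HA-API5 is a 7,011 bp mammalian expression plasmid made by Gateway recombination of the human API5 (apoptosis inhibitor 5, also called AAC11) coding sequence into the pFRT/TO/HIS/FLAG/HA-DEST destination vector. It is propagated in E. coli through a high-copy ColE1/pUC-type origin with ampicillin selection from the β-lactamase gene. A partial f1 origin and lac promoter/operator remnants are carried over from the backbone.

Expression is driven by a CMV enhancer/promoter followed by two short annotations matching tet operator sequence, which is consistent with the "TO" in the name. In cells that express the Tet repressor, this arrangement keeps transcription off until tetracycline or doxycycline is added. Downstream are His and FLAG tag sequences (an HA tag is recorded in the catalogue but not picked up by the annotation), then attB1, the roughly 1.5 kb API5 open reading frame, attB2 and the bovine growth hormone polyadenylation signal, giving an N-terminally HIS/FLAG/HA-tagged protein. The annotation tool matched the insert to the orangutan orthologue, but the catalogue lists it as human. V5 tag sequences are annotated after attB2, and the record does not indicate that they are fused to the protein.

An FRT site lies immediately upstream of a hygromycin resistance gene with an SV40 poly(A) signal. Only a tiny SV40 promoter fragment is annotated nearby, as expected for a design in which FLP-mediated integration into a genomic FRT site supplies the promoter, so that hygromycin selects for single-copy, site-specific integrants. The construct therefore suits the generation of stable, inducible cell lines for affinity purification or detection of API5. The associated publication concerns the mRNA-bound proteome.
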