Features (pLannotate 1.2.2; 29 found; start..end, strand, type, name):
     67..108     +  CDS            V5 tag: epitope tag from simian virus 5
    152..376     +  polyA_signal   bGH poly(A) signal: bovine growth hormone polyadenylation signal
    380..401     +  promoter       SV40 promoter (fragment): SV40 enhancer and early promoter
    422..655     +  rep_origin     f1 ori (fragment) (sequence partly withheld): f1 bacteriophage origin of replication; arrow indicates direction of (+) strand synthesis
    660..707     +  protein_bind   FRT: FLP-mediated recombination occurs in the 8-bp core sequence TCTAGAAA (Turan and Bode, 2011). FLP recombinase from the Saccharomyces cerevisiae 2μ plasmid
    715..1737    +  CDS            HygR: hygromycin B phosphotransferase confers resistance to hygromycin
   1747..1872    +  CDS            ble (fragment): BLE_KLEPN - Experimental evidence at protein level: Swiss-Prot protein existence level 1. Binding protein with a strong affinity to the bleomycin family of antibiotics. Binds to CL990; an antimitotic-antibiotic compound. From Klebsiella pneumoniae.
   1867..1988    +  polyA_signal   SV40 poly(A) signal: SV40 polyadenylation signal
   2061..2077    -  protein_bind   lac operator: The lac repressor binds to the lac operator to inhibit transcription in E. coli. This inhibition can be relieved by adding lactose or isopropyl-β-D-thiogalactopyranoside (IPTG). lac repressor encoded by lacI
   2085..2115    -  promoter       lac promoter: promoter for the E. coli lac operon
   2130..2151    -  protein_bind   CAP binding site: CAP binding activates transcription in the presence of cAMP. E. coli catabolite activator protein
   2164..2256    -  CDS            lacI (fragment): lac repressor; lacI; The lac repressor binds to the lac operator to inhibit transcription in E. coli. This inhibition can be relieved by adding lactose or isopropyl-β-D-thiogalactopyranoside (IPTG).
   2439..3027    -  rep_origin     ori: high-copy-number ColE1/pMB1/pBR322/pUC origin of replication
   3198..4058    -  CDS            AmpR: β-lactamase; bla; confers resistance to ampicillin, carbenicillin, and related antibiotics
   4059..4163    -  promoter       AmpR promoter: bla
   4222..4274    -  misc_feature   bom (fragment): basis of mobility region from pBR322
   4429..4808    +  enhancer       CMV enhancer: human cytomegalovirus immediate early enhancer
   4881..4898    -  promoter       CMV promoter (fragment): human cytomegalovirus (CMV) immediate early promoter
   4961..5012    +  promoter       CMVd2 promoter: truncated human cytomegalovirus (CMV) immediate early promoter that yields moderately reduced expression relative to the full-length promoter
   5014..5033    +  promoter       PLtetO-1 promoter (fragment): modified phage lambda PL promoter with tet operator sites (Lutz and Bujard, 1997)
   5035..5054    +  promoter       PLtetO-1 promoter (fragment): modified phage lambda PL promoter with tet operator sites (Lutz and Bujard, 1997)
   5062..5095    +  promoter       TRE3GV promoter (fragment): 3rd-generation Tet-responsive promoter that can be activated by binding of Tet-On® 3G, optimized for retroviral and lentiviral vectors
   5187..5210    +  CDS            9xHis (fragment): 9xHis affinity tag
   5217..5237    +  CDS            FLAG (fragment): FLAG® epitope tag, followed by an enterokinase cleavage site
   5280..5304    +  protein_bind   attB1: mutant version of attB; recombination site for the Gateway® BP reaction BP Clonase™
   5310..6821    +  CDS            API5: API5_PONAB - Experimental evidence at transcript level: Swiss-Prot protein existence level 2. Antiapoptotic factor that may have a role in protein assembly. Negatively regulates ACIN1. By binding to ACIN1, it suppresses ACIN1 cleavage from CASP3 and ACIN1-mediated DNA fragmentation. Also known to efficiently suppress E2F1-induced apoptosis (By similarity). From Pongo abelii (Sumatran orangutan) (Pongo pygmaeus abelii).
   6826..6850    -  protein_bind   attB2: mutant version of attB; recombination site for the Gateway® BP reaction BP Clonase™
   6903..6944    +  CDS            V5 tag: epitope tag from simian virus 5
   7001..14      -  protein_bind   attB2 (across the origin): mutant version of attB; recombination site for the Gateway® BP reaction BP Clonase™
>Addgene plasmid #38074 | pFRT/TO/HIS/FLAG/HA-API5 | depositor full sequence | sequence record 47957 | pFRT/TO/HIS/FLAG/HA-API5 sequence 7011 bps
TTGTACAAAGTGGTTGATATCCAGCACAGTGGCGGCCGCTCAAGTCTAGAGGGCCCGCGGTTCGAAGGTA
AGCCTATCCCTAACCCTCTCCTCGGTCTCGATTCTACGCTCGAGTCTAGAGGGCCCGTTTAAACCCGCTG
ATCAGCCTCGACTGTGCCTTCTAGTTGCCAGCCATCTGTTGTTTGCCCCTCCCCCGTGCCTTCCTTGACC
CTGGAAGGTGCCACTCCCACTGTCCTTTCCTAATAAAATGAGGAAATTGCATCGCATTGTCTGAGTAGGT
GTCATTCTATTCTGGGGGGTGGGGTGGGGCAGGACAGCAAGGGGGAGGATTGGGAAGACAATAGCAGGCA
TGCTGGGGATGCGGTGGGCTCTATGGCTTCTGAGGCGGAAAGAACCAGCTGGGGCTCTAGGGGGTATCCC
C
[124 nt withheld, positions 422-545]
C
[91 nt withheld, positions 547-637]
AGGGTGATGGTTCACGTACCTAGAAGTTCCTATTCCGAAGTTCCTATTCTCTAGAAAGTATAGGAACTTC
CTTGGCCAAAAAGCCTGAACTCACCGCGACGTCTGTCGAGAAGTTTCTGATCGAAAAGTTCGACAGCGTC
TCCGACCTGATGCAGCTCTCGGAGGGCGAAGAATCTCGTGCTTTCAGCTTCGATGTAGGAGGGCGTGGAT
ATGTCCTGCGGGTAAATAGCTGCGCCGATGGTTTCTACAAAGATCGTTATGTTTATCGGCACTTTGCATC
GGCCGCGCTCCCGATTCCGGAAGTGCTTGACATTGGGGAGTTCAGCGAGAGCCTGACCTATTGCATCTCC
CGCCGTGCACAGGGTGTCACGTTGCAAGACCTGCCTGAAACCGAACTGCCCGCTGTTCTGCAGCCGGTCG
CGGAGGCCATGGATGCGATCGCTGCGGCCGATCTTAGCCAGACGAGCGGGTTCGGCCCATTCGGACCGCA
AGGAATCGGTCAATACACTACATGGCGTGATTTCATATGCGCGATTGCTGATCCCCATGTGTATCACTGG
CAAACTGTGATGGACGACACCGTCAGTGCGTCCGTCGCGCAGGCTCTCGATGAGCTGATGCTTTGGGCCG
AGGACTGCCCCGAAGTCCGGCACCTCGTGCACGCGGATTTCGGCTCCAACAATGTCCTGACGGACAATGG
CCGCATAACAGCGGTCATTGACTGGAGCGAGGCGATGTTCGGGGATTCCCAATACGAGGTCGCCAACATC
TTCTTCTGGAGGCCGTGGTTGGCTTGTATGGAGCAGCAGACGCGCTACTTCGAGCGGAGGCATCCGGAGC
TTGCAGGATCGCCGCGGCTCCGGGCGTATATGCTCCGCATTGGTCTTGACCAACTCTATCAGAGCTTGGT
TGACGGCAATTTCGATGATGCAGCTTGGGCGCAGGGTCGATGCGACGCAATCGTCCGATCCGGAGCCGGG
ACTGTCGGGCGTACACAAATCGCCCGCAGAAGCGCGGCCGTCTGGACCGATGGCTGTGTAGAAGTACTCG
CCGATAGTGGAAACCGACGCCCCAGCACTCGTCCGAGGGCAAAGGAATAGCACGTACTACGAGATTTCGA
TTCCACCGCCGCCTTCTATGAAAGGTTGGGCTTCGGAATCGTTTTCCGGGACGCCGGCTGGATGATCCTC
CAGCGCGGGGATCTCATGCTGGAGTTCTTCGCCCACCCCAACTTGTTTATTGCAGCTTATAATGGTTACA
AATAAAGCAATAGCATCACAAATTTCACAAATAAAGCATTTTTTTCACTGCATTCTAGTTGTGGTTTGTC
CAAACTCATCAATGTATCTTATCATGTCTGTATACCGTCGACCTCTAGCTAGAGCTTGGCGTAATCATGG
TCATAGCTGTTTCCTGTGTGAAATTGTTATCCGCTCACAATTCCACACAACATACGAGCCGGAAGCATAA
AGTGTAAAGCCTGGGGTGCCTAATGAGTGAGCTAACTCACATTAATTGCGTTGCGCTCACTGCCCGCTTT
CCAGTCGGGAAACCTGTCGTGCCAGCTGCATTAATGAATCGGCCAACGCGCGGGGAGAGGCGGTTTGCGT
ATTGGGCGCTCTTCCGCTTCCTCGCTCACTGACTCGCTGCGCTCGGTCGTTCGGCTGCGGCGAGCGGTAT
CAGCTCACTCAAAGGCGGTAATACGGTTATCCACAGAATCAGGGGATAACGCAGGAAAGAACATGTGAGC
AAAAGGCCAGCAAAAGGCCAGGAACCGTAAAAAGGCCGCGTTGCTGGCGTTTTTCCATAGGCTCCGCCCC
CCTGACGAGCATCACAAAAATCGACGCTCAAGTCAGAGGTGGCGAAACCCGACAGGACTATAAAGATACC
AGGCGTTTCCCCCTGGAAGCTCCCTCGTGCGCTCTCCTGTTCCGACCCTGCCGCTTACCGGATACCTGTC
CGCCTTTCTCCCTTCGGGAAGCGTGGCGCTTTCTCATAGCTCACGCTGTAGGTATCTCAGTTCGGTGTAG
GTCGTTCGCTCCAAGCTGGGCTGTGTGCACGAACCCCCCGTTCAGCCCGACCGCTGCGCCTTATCCGGTA
ACTATCGTCTTGAGTCCAACCCGGTAAGACACGACTTATCGCCACTGGCAGCAGCCACTGGTAACAGGAT
TAGCAGAGCGAGGTATGTAGGCGGTGCTACAGAGTTCTTGAAGTGGTGGCCTAACTACGGCTACACTAGA
AGGACAGTATTTGGTATCTGCGCTCTGCTGAAGCCAGTTACCTTCGGAAAAAGAGTTGGTAGCTCTTGAT
CCGGCAAACAAACCACCGCTGGTAGCGGTGGTTTTTTTGTTTGCAAGCAGCAGATTACGCGCAGAAAAAA
AGGATCTCAAGAAGATCCTTTGATCTTTTCTACGGGGTCTGACGCTCAGTGGAACGAAAACTCACGTTAA
GGGATTTTGGTCATGAGATTATCAAAAAGGATCTTCACCTAGATCCTTTTAAATTAAAAATGAAGTTTTA
AATCAATCTAAAGTATATATGAGTAAACTTGGTCTGACAGTTACCAATGCTTAATCAGTGAGGCACCTAT
CTCAGCGATCTGTCTATTTCGTTCATCCATAGTTGCCTGACTCCCCGTCGTGTAGATAACTACGATACGG
GAGGGCTTACCATCTGGCCCCAGTGCTGCAATGATACCGCGAGACCCACGCTCACCGGCTCCAGATTTAT
CAGCAATAAACCAGCCAGCCGGAAGGGCCGAGCGCAGAAGTGGTCCTGCAACTTTATCCGCCTCCATCCA
GTCTATTAATTGTTGCCGGGAAGCTAGAGTAAGTAGTTCGCCAGTTAATAGTTTGCGCAACGTTGTTGCC
ATTGCTACAGGCATCGTGGTGTCACGCTCGTCGTTTGGTATGGCTTCATTCAGCTCCGGTTCCCAACGAT
CAAGGCGAGTTACATGATCCCCCATGTTGTGCAAAAAAGCGGTTAGCTCCTTCGGTCCTCCGATCGTTGT
CAGAAGTAAGTTGGCCGCAGTGTTATCACTCATGGTTATGGCAGCACTGCATAATTCTCTTACTGTCATG
CCATCCGTAAGATGCTTTTCTGTGACTGGTGAGTACTCAACCAAGTCATTCTGAGAATAGTGTATGCGGC
GACCGAGTTGCTCTTGCCCGGCGTCAATACGGGATAATACCGCGCCACATAGCAGAACTTTAAAAGTGCT
CATCATTGGAAAACGTTCTTCGGGGCGAAAACTCTCAAGGATCTTACCGCTGTTGAGATCCAGTTCGATG
TAACCCACTCGTGCACCCAACTGATCTTCAGCATCTTTTACTTTCACCAGCGTTTCTGGGTGAGCAAAAA
CAGGAAGGCAAAATGCCGCAAAAAAGGGAATAAGGGCGACACGGAAATGTTGAATACTCATACTCTTCCT
TTTTCAATATTATTGAAGCATTTATCAGGGTTATTGTCTCATGAGCGGATACATATTTGAATGTATTTAG
AAAAATAAACAAATAGGGGTTCCGCGCACATTTCCCCGAAAAGTGCCACCTGACGTCGACGGATCGGGAG
ATCTCCCGATCCCCTATGGTGCACTCTCAGTACAATCTGCTCTGATGCCGCATAGTTAAGCCAGTATCTG
CTCCCTGCTTGTGTGTTGGAGGTCGCTGAGTAGTGCGCGAGCAAAATTTAAGCTACAACAAGGCAAGGCT
TGACCGACAATTGCATGAAGAATCTGCTTAGGGTTAGGCGTTTTGCGCTGCTTCGCGATGTACGGGCCAG
ATATACGCGTTGACATTGATTATTGACTAGTTATTAATAGTAATCAATTACGGGGTCATTAGTTCATAGC
CCATATATGGAGTTCCGCGTTACATAACTTACGGTAAATGGCCCGCCTGGCTGACCGCCCAACGACCCCC
GCCCATTGACGTCAATAATGACGTATGTTCCCATAGTAACGCCAATAGGGACTTTCCATTGACGTCAATG
GGTGGAGTATTTACGGTAAACTGCCCACTTGGCAGTACATCAAGTGTATCATATGCCAAGTACGCCCCCT
ATTGACGTCAATGACGGTAAATGGCCCGCCTGGCATTATGCCCAGTACATGACCTTATGGGACTTTCCTA
CTTGGCAGTACATCTACGTATTAGTCATCGCTATTACCATGGTGATGCGGTTTTGGCAGTACATCAATGG
GCGTGGATAGCGGTTTGACTCACGGGGATTTCCAAGTCTCCACCCCATTGACGTCAATGGGAGTTTGTTT
TGGAACCAAAATCAACGGGACTTTCCAAAATGTCGTAACAACTCCGCCCCATTGACGCAAATGGGCGGTA
GGCGTGTACGGTGGGAGGTCTATATAAGCAGAGCTCTCCCTATCAGTGATAGAGATCTCCCTATCAGTGA
TAGAGATCGTCGACGAGCTCGTTTAGTGAACCGTCAGATCGCCTGGAGACGCCATCCACGCTGTTTTGAC
CTCCATAGAAGACACCGGGACCGATCCAGCCTCCGGACTCTAGCGTTTAAACTTAAGCTTGGTACCATGC
ACCACCACCACCACCACCACCACATGGACTACAAGGACGACGATGACAAGTACCCTTATGACGTGCCCGA
TTACGCTTTGAACCAGATATCAACAAGTTTGTACAAAAAAGCAGGCTCCACCATGCCGACAGTAGAGGAG
CTTTACCGCAATTATGGCATCCTGGCCGATGCCACGGAGCAAGTGGGCCAGCATAAAGATGCCTATCAAG
TGATATTGGATGGTGTGAAAGGTGGTACTAAGGAAAAGCGATTAGCAGCTCAATTTATTCCGAAATTCTT
TAAGCATTTTCCAGAATTGGCTGATTCTGCTATCAATGCACAGTTAGACCTCTGTGAGGATGAAGATGTA
TCTATTCGACGTCAAGCAATTAAAGAACTGCCTCAATTTGCCACTGGAGAAAATCTTCCTCGAGTGGCAG
ATATACTAACGCAACTTTTGCAGACAGATGACTCTGCAGAATTTAACCTAGTGAACAATGCCCTATTAAG
TATATTTAAAATGGATGCAAAAGGGACTTTAGGTGGGTTGTTCAGCCAAATACTTCAAGGAGAGGACATT
GTTAGAGAACGAGCAATTAAATTCCTTTCTACAAAACTTAAGACTTTACCAGATGAAGTCTTAACAAAGG
AAGTGGAAGAGCTTATACTAACTGAATCCAAAAAGGTCCTAGAAGATGTGACTGGTGAAGAATTTGTTCT
ATTTATGAAGATACTGTCTGGGTTAAAAAGCTTACAGACAGTGAGTGGAAGACAGCAACTTGTAGAGTTG
GTGGCTGAACAGGCCGACCTAGAACAGACCTTCAATCCCTCGGATCCTGACTGTGTGGACAGGCTCTTAC
AGTGCACTCGGCAGGCAGTACCCCTCTTCTCTAAAAATGTCCATTCCACAAGGTTTGTGACATATTTCTG
TGAGCAGGTTCTCCCTAACCTCGGTACCTTGACTACCCCAGTGGAAGGTCTTGATATACAGTTGGAGGTA
TTGAAATTGTTGGCGGAGATGAGTTCATTTTGTGGTGACATGGAAAAACTAGAAACAAATTTAAGGAAAC
TATTTGATAAGTTATTGGAATACATGCCCCTCCCTCCAGAAGAGGCAGAAAATGGAGAGAATGCTGGTAA
TGAAGAACCCAAGCTACAGTTCAGTTATGTGGAATGTTTGTTGTACAGTTTTCACCAGTTGGGCCGAAAA
CTTCCAGATTTCTTAACAGCCAAACTGAATGCAGAAAAGCTCAAAGATTTCAAAATCAGGCTGCAGTACT
TTGCACGGGGCCTGCAAGTTTATATCAGACAACTTCGCTTAGCTCTCCAGGGTAAAACGGGTGAGGCCTT
AAAAACAGAAGAGAACAAGATTAAAGTCGTTGCATTGAAAATAACAAACAATATCAATGTTTTAATCAAG
GATCTCTTCCACATTCCTCCTTCTTATAAGAGCACAGTAACACTATCCTGGAAACCTGTACAAAAGGTTG
AGATTGGGCAAAAGAGAGCCAGTGAAGATACAACTTCAGGTTCACCACCCAAGAAATCTTCAGCAGGACC
AAAAAGAGATGCCAGGCAGATTTATAACCCTCCCAGTGGGAAATATAGCAGCAATTTGGGCAACTTTAAT
TATGAGAGGAGCCTTCAGGGGAAGTAGGACCCAGCTTTCTTGTACAAAGTGGTTGATATCCAGCACAGTG
GCGGCCGCTCAAGTCTAGAGGGCCCGCGGTTCGAAGGTAAGCCTATCCCTAACCCTCTCCTCGGTCTCGA
TTCTACGCGTACCTGATCCGCGGCCGCATAGATAACTGATCCAGTGTGCCTCGAGATATCTAGACCCAGC
TTTC
