>Addgene plasmid #38074 | pFRT/TO/HIS/FLAG/HA-API5 | addgene partial sequence | sequence record 53430 | CMV-F 5'-CGCAAATGGGCGGTAGGCGTG-3'
CCTATCAGTGATAGAGATCTCCCTATCAGTGATAGAGATCGTCGACGAGCTCGTTTAGTGAACCGTCAGA
TCGCCTGGAGACGCCATCCACGCTGTTTTGACCTCCATAGAAGACACCGGGACCGATCCAGCCTCCGGAC
TCTAGCGTTTAAACTTAAGCTTGGTACCATGCACCACCACCACCACCACCACCACATGGACTACAAGGAC
GACGATGACAAGTACCCTTATGACGTGCCCGATTACGCTTTGAACCAGATATCAACAAGTTTGTACAAAA
AAGCAGGCTCCACCATGCCGACAGTAGAGGAGCTTTACCGCAATTATGGCATCCTGGCCGATGCCACGGA
GCAAGTGGGCCAGCATAAAGATGCCTATCAAGTGATATTGGATGGTGTGAAAGGTGGTACTAAGGAAAAG
CGATTAGCAGCTCAATTTATTCCGAAATTCTTTAAGCATTTTCCAGAATTGGCTGATTCTGCTATCAATG
CACAGTTAGACCTCTGTGAGGATGAAGATGTATCTATTCGACGTCAAGCAATTAAAGAACTGCCTCAATT
TGCCACTGGAGAAAATCTTCCTCGAGTGGCAGATATACTAACGCAACTTTTGCAGACAGATGACTCTGCA
GAATTTAACCTAGTGAACAATGCCCTATTAAGTATATTTAAAATGGATGCAAAAGGGACTTTAGGTGGGT
TGTTCAGCCAAATACTTCAAGGAGAGGACATTGTTAGAGAACGAGCAATTAAATTCCTTTCTACAAAACT
TAAGACTTTACCAGATGAAGTCTTAACAAAGGAAGTGGAAGAGCTTATACTAACTGAATCCAAAAAGGTC
CTAGAAGATGTGACTGGTGAAGAATTTGTTCTATTTATGAAGATACTGTCTGG
